Addgene plasmid #20785: pCDNA3 Flag p38 delta
Depositing lab: Roger Davis. Depositing organization: University of Massachusetts, Worcester. Publication: Molecular determinants that mediate selective activation of p38 MAP kinase isoforms. Enslen H, Brancho DM, Davis RJ. EMBO J. 2000 Mar 15. 19(6):1301-11. 10.1093/emboj/19.6.1301 PubMed 10716930.
Backbone
  Vector backbone: pcDNA3
  Backbone manufacturer: Invitrogen
  Backbone size w/o insert (bp): 5500
  Vector type: Mammalian Expression
Growth in bacteria
  Bacterial resistance: Ampicillin, 100 μg/mL
  Growth temperature: 37°C
  Growth strain: DH5alpha
  Copy number: High Copy
Gene/Insert
  Gene/Insert name: pDCNA3 Flag p38 delta (alt names: Mapk13; Sapk4)
  Species: M. musculus (mouse)
  Insert size (bp): 1998
  GenBank ID: NP_036080
  Entrez Gene: Mapk13 (a.k.a. SAPK4, Serk4)
  Tag / fusion protein: Flag (N terminal on insert)
  Cloning method: Restriction Enzyme; 5′ cloning site Hind III (not destroyed); 3′ cloning site Xba I (not destroyed)
  Sequencing primers: 5′ T7; 3′ SP6
Resource information
  A portion of this plasmid was derived from a plasmid made by: original wild-type p38 delta insert provided by Ulevitch, R.J. and Han,J, "Characterization of the Structure and function of the fourth member of p38 group mitogen-activated protein kinase pathway",(J.BiolChem.272(6),3296-3301 (1997).
Terms and licenses: Academic/Nonprofit Terms; Industry Terms: Not Available to Industry
How to cite: pCDNA3 Flag p38 delta was a gift from Roger Davis (Addgene plasmid # 20785 ; http://n2t.net/addgene:20785 ; RRID:Addgene_20785)
