[The description below was written by a language model from this plasmid's Addgene catalogue record and pLannotate feature annotations shown in this document.]
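Description:
pCDNA3 Flag p38 delta is a mammalian expression plasmid built on the pcDNA3 backbone that encodes mouse p38 delta MAP kinase (Mapk13, also called SAPK4 or Serk4) carrying an N-terminal FLAG epitope tag. The tagged coding sequence was inserted between the HindIII and XbaI sites, both retained, and sits downstream of the human cytomegalovirus immediate-early enhancer and promoter for strong constitutive transcription in mammalian cells, with the bovine growth hormone polyadenylation signal providing 3′ end processing. T7 and SP6 phage promoters flank the insert, serving as sequencing primer sites and allowing in vitro transcription. The catalogue lists an insert of about 2 kb, whereas the annotated Mapk13 open reading frame spans roughly 1.1 kb and the full sequenced plasmid is 6,556 nt, so the listed sizes do not add up exactly with the stated 5.5 kb backbone.

In bacteria the plasmid is maintained at high copy through a ColE1/pUC-type origin and selected with ampicillin via the β-lactamase gene; an f1 origin is also present for single-stranded DNA production. A separate SV40 early promoter drives the neomycin phosphotransferase gene, terminated by the SV40 poly(A) signal, which allows G418 selection of stably transfected mammalian cells. Several short annotated fragments (HIV-1 LTR, ble, lacI, bom) are partial matches to backbone sequence rather than functional elements. The FLAG tag permits detection and immunoprecipitation of the kinase, and the associated publication concerns the molecular determinants of selective activation of p38 MAP kinase isoforms, consistent with use in transfection-based kinase signalling studies.
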