Features (pLannotate 1.2.2; 22 found; start..end, strand, type, name):
     74..453     +  enhancer       CMV enhancer: human cytomegalovirus immediate early enhancer
    454..657     +  promoter       CMV promoter: human cytomegalovirus (CMV) immediate early promoter
    653..686     +  LTR            5' LTR (truncated) (fragment): truncated 5' long terminal repeat (LTR) from HIV-1
    702..720     +  promoter       T7 promoter: promoter for bacteriophage T7 RNA polymerase
    740..760     +  CDS            FLAG (fragment): FLAG® epitope tag, followed by an enterokinase cleavage site
    761..1855    +  CDS            Mapk13: MK13_MOUSE - Also known as Serk4. Experimental evidence at protein level: Swiss-Prot protein existence level 1. Serine/threonine kinase which acts as an essential component of the MAP kinase signal transduction pathway. MAPK13 is one of the four p38 MAPKs which play an important role in the cascades of cellular responses evoked by extracellular stimuli such as proinflammatory cytokines or physical stress leading to direct activation of transcription factors such as ELK1 and ATF2. Accordingly, p38 MAPKs phosphorylate a broad range of proteins and it has been estimated that they may have approxi
   1948..1966    -  promoter       SP6 promoter: promoter for bacteriophage SP6 RNA polymerase
   1992..2216    +  polyA_signal   bGH poly(A) signal: bovine growth hormone polyadenylation signal
   2220..2241    +  promoter       SV40 promoter (fragment): SV40 enhancer and early promoter
   2262..2690    +  rep_origin     f1 ori (sequence partly withheld): f1 bacteriophage origin of replication; arrow indicates direction of (+) strand synthesis
   2704..3033    +  promoter       SV40 promoter: SV40 enhancer and early promoter
   3100..3891    +  CDS            neo: KKA2_KLEPN - Also known as kan, nptII. Experimental evidence at protein level: Swiss-Prot protein existence level 1. Resistance to kanamycin, neomycin, paromomycin, ribostamycin, butirosin and gentamicin B. From Klebsiella pneumoniae.
   3915..4073    +  CDS            ble (fragment): BLE_KLEPN - Experimental evidence at protein level: Swiss-Prot protein existence level 1. Binding protein with a strong affinity to the bleomycin family of antibiotics. Binds to CL990; an antimitotic-antibiotic compound. From Klebsiella pneumoniae.
   4068..4189    +  polyA_signal   SV40 poly(A) signal: SV40 polyadenylation signal
   4262..4278    -  protein_bind   lac operator: The lac repressor binds to the lac operator to inhibit transcription in E. coli. This inhibition can be relieved by adding lactose or isopropyl-β-D-thiogalactopyranoside (IPTG). lac repressor encoded by lacI
   4286..4316    -  promoter       lac promoter: promoter for the E. coli lac operon
   4331..4352    -  protein_bind   CAP binding site: CAP binding activates transcription in the presence of cAMP. E. coli catabolite activator protein
   4365..4457    -  CDS            lacI (fragment): lac repressor; lacI; The lac repressor binds to the lac operator to inhibit transcription in E. coli. This inhibition can be relieved by adding lactose or isopropyl-β-D-thiogalactopyranoside (IPTG).
   4640..5228    -  rep_origin     ori: high-copy-number ColE1/pMB1/pBR322/pUC origin of replication
   5399..6259    -  CDS            AmpR: β-lactamase; bla; confers resistance to ampicillin, carbenicillin, and related antibiotics
   6260..6364    -  promoter       AmpR promoter: bla
   6423..6475    -  misc_feature   bom (fragment): basis of mobility region from pBR322
>Addgene plasmid #20785 | pCDNA3 Flag p38 delta | addgene full sequence | sequence record 245124 | Addgene NGS Result
AATTGCATGAAGAATCTGCTTAGGGTTAGGCGTTTTGCGCTGCTTCGCGATGTACGGGCCAGATATACGC
GTTGACATTGATTATTGACTAGTTATTAATAGTAATCAATTACGGGGTCATTAGTTCATAGCCCATATAT
GGAGTTCCGCGTTACATAACTTACGGTAAATGGCCCGCCTGGCTGACCGCCCAACGACCCCCGCCCATTG
ACGTCAATAATGACGTATGTTCCCATAGTAACGCCAATAGGGACTTTCCATTGACGTCAATGGGTGGAGT
ATTTACGGTAAACTGCCCACTTGGCAGTACATCAAGTGTATCATATGCCAAGTACGCCCCCTATTGACGT
CAATGACGGTAAATGGCCCGCCTGGCATTATGCCCAGTACATGACCTTATGGGACTTTCCTACTTGGCAG
TACATCTACGTATTAGTCATCGCTATTACCATGGTGATGCGGTTTTGGCAGTACATCAATGGGCGTGGAT
AGCGGTTTGACTCACGGGGATTTCCAAGTCTCCACCCCATTGACGTCAATGGGAGTTTGTTTTGGCACCA
AAATCAACGGGACTTTCCAAAATGTCGTAACAACTCCGCCCCATTGACGCAAATGGGCGGTAGGCGTGTA
CGGTGGGAGGTCTATATAAGCAGAGCTCTCTGGCTAACTAGAGAACCCACTGCTTACTGGCTTATCGAAA
TTAATACGACTCACTATAGGGAGACCCAAGCTTATGGACTACAAGGACGACGATGACAAGAGCCTCACTC
GGAAAAGGGGCTTCTACAAGCAGGACATCAACAAGACTGCCTGGGAGCTACCCAAGACCTACCTGGCGCC
CGCGCACGTCGGCAGCGGGGCCTATGGAGCGGTGTGCTCGGCCATCGACAAGCGGACAGGGGAGAAGGTG
GCCATCAAGAAGCTGAGCCGGCCCTTCCAGTCGGAGATCTTTGCCAAGCGCGCTTACCGCGAGCTTCTGC
TCTTGAAGCACATGCACCATGAGAACGTCATTGGGCTTCTGGATGTCTTCACCCCTGCGTCTTCCCTTCG
GAGCTTCCATGATTTCTACCTGGTGATGCCCTTCATGCAGACAGACCTACAGAAGATCATGGGGATGGAA
TTCAGCGAGGATAAGGTCCAGTACTTGGTGTACCAGATGCTCAAAGGTCTAAAGTACATCCACTCCGCTG
GCATCGTCCACAGGGACCTGAAACCGGGCAACCTGGCTGTGAATGAAGACTGTGAGCTGAAGATCCTGGA
CTTTGGGCTGGCCCGCCACACAGACACTGAGATGACGGGCTATGTGGTGACCCGCTGGTACCGGGCCCCC
GAGGTGATCCTCAGCTGGATGCATTACAACCAGACAGTCGACATCTGGTCTGTTGGTTGCATCATGGCAG
AAATGCTGACTGGAAAGACACTCTTCAAGGGCAAGGACTACCTGGACCAGCTGACCCAGATCCTGAAAGT
GACTGGGGTGCCAGGTGCCGAGTTCGTGCAGAAGCTGAAAGACAAGGCGGCCAAATCCTATATTCAGTCC
CTGCCCCAGAGCCCCAAGAAGGATTTCACACAGCTCTTCCCACGCGCCAGTCCGCAAGCTGCAGACCTGC
TCGACAAGATGCTGGAGCTGGATGTGGACAAGCGTCTGACCGCTGCTCAGGCACTGGCTCACCCCTTCTT
TGAACCCTTCCGGGACCCTGAGGAGGAGACAGAGGCCCAGCAGCCTTTTGATGATGCCTTAGAACATGAG
AAACTCAGCGTGGACGAATGGAAACAACACATCTACAAAGAGATCTCAAACTTCAGTCCCATAGCCCGGA
AGGACTCACGGCGACGAAGTGGCATGAAGCTGCAGTGATTGATGGCTGGCCTCCATGTAGCCCAGGTTGG
CCTCCATGTAGCCCAGGCTGGCCTTGAGTCTTCCTCCTCTCCTCTAGAGGGCCCTATTCTATAGTGTCAC
CTAAATGCTAGAGCTCGCTGATCAGCCTCGACTGTGCCTTCTAGTTGCCAGCCATCTGTTGTTTGCCCCT
CCCCCGTGCCTTCCTTGACCCTGGAAGGTGCCACTCCCACTGTCCTTTCCTAATAAAATGAGGAAATTGC
ATCGCATTGTCTGAGTAGGTGTCATTCTATTCTGGGGGGTGGGGTGGGGCAGGACAGCAAGGGGGAGGAT
TGGGAAGACAATAGCAGGCATGCTGGGGATGCGGTGGGCTCTATGGCTTCTGAGGCGGAAAGAACCAGCT
GGGGCTCTAGGGGGTATCCCC
[124 nt withheld, positions 2262-2385]
C
[91 nt withheld, positions 2387-2477]
A
[49 nt withheld, positions 2479-2527]
CCTTTGACGTTGGAGTCCACGTTCTTT
[37 nt withheld, positions 2555-2591]
ACCCTATCTCGGTCTATTCTTTTGATTTATAAGGGATTTTGCCGATTTCGGCCTATTGGTTAAAAAATGA
GCTGATTTAACAAAAATTTAACGCGAATTAATTCTGTGGAATGTGTGTCAGTTAGGGTGTGGAAAGTCCC
CAGGCTCCCCAGCAGGCAGAAGTATGCAAAGCATGCATCTCAATTAGTCAGCAACCAGGTGTGGAAAGTC
CCCAGGCTCCCCAGCAGGCAGAAGTATGCAAAGCATGCATCTCAATTAGTCAGCAACCATAGTCCCGCCC
CTAACTCCGCCCATCCCGCCCCTAACTCCGCCCAGTTCCGCCCATTCTCCGCCCCATGGCTGACTAATTT
TTTTTATTTATGCAGAGGCCGAGGCCGCCTCTGCCTCTGAGCTATTCCAGAAGTAGTGAGGAGGCTTTTT
TGGAGGCCTAGGCTTTTGCAAAAAGCTCCCGGGAGCTTGTATATCCATTTTCGGATCTGATCAAGAGACA
GGATGAGGATCGTTTCGCATGATTGAACAAGATGGATTGCACGCAGGTTCTCCGGCCGCTTGGGTGGAGA
GGCTATTCGGCTATGACTGGGCACAACAGACAATCGGCTGCTCTGATGCCGCCGTGTTCCGGCTGTCAGC
GCAGGGGCGCCCGGTTCTTTTTGTCAAGACCGACCTGTCCGGTGCCCTGAATGAACTGCAGGACGAGGCA
GCGCGGCTATCGTGGCTGGCCACGACGGGCGTTCCTTGCGCAGCTGTGCTCGACGTTGTCACTGAAGCGG
GAAGGGACTGGCTGCTATTGGGCGAAGTGCCGGGGCAGGATCTCCTGTCATCTCACCTTGCTCCTGCCGA
GAAAGTATCCATCATGGCTGATGCAATGCGGCGGCTGCATACGCTTGATCCGGCTACCTGCCCATTCGAC
CACCAAGCGAAACATCGCATCGAGCGAGCACGTACTCGGATGGAAGCCGGTCTTGTCGATCAGGATGATC
TGGACGAAGAGCATCAGGGGCTCGCGCCAGCCGAACTGTTCGCCAGGCTCAAGGCGCGCATGCCCGACGG
CGAGGATCTCGTCGTGACCCATGGCGATGCCTGCTTGCCGAATATCATGGTGGAAAATGGCCGCTTTTCT
GGATTCATCGACTGTGGCCGGCTGGGTGTGGCGGACCGCTATCAGGACATAGCGTTGGCTACCCGTGATA
TTGCTGAAGAGCTTGGCGGCGAATGGGCTGACCGCTTCCTCGTGCTTTACGGTATCGCCGCTCCCGATTC
GCAGCGCATCGCCTTCTATCGCCTTCTTGACGAGTTCTTCTGAGCGGGACTCTGGGGTTCGAAATGACCG
ACCAAGCGACGCCCAACCTGCCATCACGAGATTTCGATTCCACCGCCGCCTTCTATGAAAGGTTGGGCTT
CGGAATCGTTTTCCGGGACGCCGGCTGGATGATCCTCCAGCGCGGGGATCTCATGCTGGAGTTCTTCGCC
CACCCCAACTTGTTTATTGCAGCTTATAATGGTTACAAATAAAGCAATAGCATCACAAATTTCACAAATA
AAGCATTTTTTTCACTGCATTCTAGTTGTGGTTTGTCCAAACTCATCAATGTATCTTATCATGTCTGTAT
ACCGTCGACCTCTAGCTAGAGCTTGGCGTAATCATGGTCATAGCTGTTTCCTGTGTGAAATTGTTATCCG
CTCACAATTCCACACAACATACGAGCCGGAAGCATAAAGTGTAAAGCCTGGGGTGCCTAATGAGTGAGCT
AACTCACATTAATTGCGTTGCGCTCACTGCCCGCTTTCCAGTCGGGAAACCTGTCGTGCCAGCTGCATTA
ATGAATCGGCCAACGCGCGGGGAGAGGCGGTTTGCGTATTGGGCGCTCTTCCGCTTCCTCGCTCACTGAC
TCGCTGCGCTCGGTCGTTCGGCTGCGGCGAGCGGTATCAGCTCACTCAAAGGCGGTAATACGGTTATCCA
CAGAATCAGGGGATAACGCAGGAAAGAACATGTGAGCAAAAGGCCAGCAAAAGGCCAGGAACCGTAAAAA
GGCCGCGTTGCTGGCGTTTTTCCATAGGCTCCGCCCCCCTGACGAGCATCACAAAAATCGACGCTCAAGT
CAGAGGTGGCGAAACCCGACAGGACTATAAAGATACCAGGCGTTTCCCCCTGGAAGCTCCCTCGTGCGCT
CTCCTGTTCCGACCCTGCCGCTTACCGGATACCTGTCCGCCTTTCTCCCTTCGGGAAGCGTGGCGCTTTC
TCATAGCTCACGCTGTAGGTATCTCAGTTCGGTGTAGGTCGTTCGCTCCAAGCTGGGCTGTGTGCACGAA
CCCCCCGTTCAGCCCGACCGCTGCGCCTTATCCGGTAACTATCGTCTTGAGTCCAACCCGGTAAGACACG
ACTTATCGCCACTGGCAGCAGCCACTGGTAACAGGATTAGCAGAGCGAGGTATGTAGGCGGTGCTACAGA
GTTCTTGAAGTGGTGGCCTAACTACGGCTACACTAGAAGAACAGTATTTGGTATCTGCGCTCTGCTGAAG
CCAGTTACCTTCGGAAAAAGAGTTGGTAGCTCTTGATCCGGCAAACAAACCACCGCTGGTAGCGGTGGTT
TTTTTGTTTGCAAGCAGCAGATTACGCGCAGAAAAAAAGGATCTCAAGAAGATCCTTTGATCTTTTCTAC
GGGGTCTGACGCTCAGTGGAACGAAAACTCACGTTAAGGGATTTTGGTCATGAGATTATCAAAAAGGATC
TTCACCTAGATCCTTTTAAATTAAAAATGAAGTTTTAAATCAATCTAAAGTATATATGAGTAAACTTGGT
CTGACAGTTACCAATGCTTAATCAGTGAGGCACCTATCTCAGCGATCTGTCTATTTCGTTCATCCATAGT
TGCCTGACTCCCCGTCGTGTAGATAACTACGATACGGGAGGGCTTACCATCTGGCCCCAGTGCTGCAATG
ATACCGCGAGACCCACGCTCACCGGCTCCAGATTTATCAGCAATAAACCAGCCAGCCGGAAGGGCCGAGC
GCAGAAGTGGTCCTGCAACTTTATCCGCCTCCATCCAGTCTATTAATTGTTGCCGGGAAGCTAGAGTAAG
TAGTTCGCCAGTTAATAGTTTGCGCAACGTTGTTGCCATTGCTACAGGCATCGTGGTGTCACGCTCGTCG
TTTGGTATGGCTTCATTCAGCTCCGGTTCCCAACGATCAAGGCGAGTTACATGATCCCCCATGTTGTGCA
AAAAAGCGGTTAGCTCCTTCGGTCCTCCGATCGTTGTCAGAAGTAAGTTGGCCGCAGTGTTATCACTCAT
GGTTATGGCAGCACTGCATAATTCTCTTACTGTCATGCCATCCGTAAGATGCTTTTCTGTGACTGGTGAG
TACTCAACCAAGTCATTCTGAGAATAGTGTATGCGGCGACCGAGTTGCTCTTGCCCGGCGTCAATACGGG
ATAATACCGCGCCACATAGCAGAACTTTAAAAGTGCTCATCATTGGAAAACGTTCTTCGGGGCGAAAACT
CTCAAGGATCTTACCGCTGTTGAGATCCAGTTCGATGTAACCCACTCGTGCACCCAACTGATCTTCAGCA
TCTTTTACTTTCACCAGCGTTTCTGGGTGAGCAAAAACAGGAAGGCAAAATGCCGCAAAAAAGGGAATAA
GGGCGACACGGAAATGTTGAATACTCATACTCTTCCTTTTTCAATATTATTGAAGCATTTATCAGGGTTA
TTGTCTCATGAGCGGATACATATTTGAATGTATTTAGAAAAATAAACAAATAGGGGTTCCGCGCACATTT
CCCCGAAAAGTGCCACCTGACGTCGACGGATCGGGAGATCTCCCGATCCCCTATGGTGCACTCTCAGTAC
AATCTGCTCTGATGCCGCATAGTTAAGCCAGTATCTGCTCCCTGCTTGTGTGTTGGAGGTCGCTGAGTAG
TGCGCGAGCAAAATTTAAGCTACAACAAGGCAAGGCTTGACCGAC
