>Addgene plasmid #20785 | pCDNA3 Flag p38 delta | depositor partial sequence | sequence record 9675 | Author sequence
AAGCTTATGGACTACAAGGACGACGATGACAAGAGCCTCACTCGGAAAAGGGGCTTCTACAAGCAGGACA
TCAACAAGACTGCCTGGGAGCTACCCAAGACCTACCTGGCGCCCGCGCACGTCGGCAGCGGGGCCTATGG
AGCGGTGTGCTCGGCCATCGACAAGCGGACAGGGGAGAAGGTGGCCATCAAGAAGCTGAGCCGGCCCTTC
CAGTCGGAGATCTTTGCCAAGCGCGCTTACCGCGAGCTTCTGCTCTTGAAGCACATGCACCATGAGAACG
TCATTGGGCTTCTGGATGTCTTCACCCCTGCGTCTTCCCTTCGGAGCTTCCATGATTTCTACCTGGTGAT
GCCCTTCATGCAGACAGACCTACAGAAGATCATGGGGATGGAATTCAGCGAGGATAAGGTCCAGTACTTG
GTGTACCAGATGCTCAAAGGTCTAAAGTACATCCACTCCGCTGGCATCGTCCACAGGGACCTGAAACCGG
GCAACCTGGCTGTGAATGAAGACTGTGAGCTGAAGATCCTGGACTTTGGGCTGGCCCGCCACACAGACAC
TGAGATGACGGGCTATGTGGTGACCCGCTGGTACCGGGCCCCCGAGGTGATCCTCAGCTGGATGCATTAC
AACCAGACAGTCGACATCTGGTCTGTTGGTTGCATCATGGCAGAAATGCTGACTGGAAAGACACTCTTCA
AGGGCAAGGACTACCTGGACCAGCTGACCCAGATCCTGAAAGTGACTGGGGTGCCAGGTGCCGAGTTCGT
GCAGAAGCTGAAAGACAAGGCGGCCAAATCCTATATTCAGTCCCTGCCCCAGAGCCCCAAGAAGGATTTC
ACACAGCTCTTCCCACGCGCCAGTCCGCAAGCTGCAGACCTGCTCGACAAGATGCTGGAGCTGGATGTGG
ACAAGCGTCTGACCGCTGCTCAGGCACTGGCTCACCCCTTCTTTGAACCCTTCCGGGACCCTGAGGAGGA
GACAGAGGCCCAGCAGCCTTTTGATGATGCCTTAGAACATGAGAAACTCAGCGTGGACGAATGGAAACAA
CACATCTACAAAGAGATCTCAAACTTCAGTCCCATAGCCCGGAAGGACTCACGGCGACGAAGTGGCATGA
AGCTGCAGTGATTGATGGCTGGCCTCCATGTAGCCCAGGTTGGCCTCCATGTAGCCCAGGCTGGCCTTGA
GTCTTCCTCCTCTCCTCTAGA
