>Addgene plasmid #20785 | pCDNA3 Flag p38 delta | addgene partial sequence | sequence record 26676 | 20785 with CMV-F
AGCTCTCTGGCTAACTAGAGAACCCACTGCTTACTGGCTTATCGAAATTAATACGACTCACTATAGGGAG
ACCCAAGCTTATGGACTACAAGGACGACGATGACAAGAGCCTCACTCGGAAAAGGGGCTTCTACAAGCAG
GACATCAACAAGACTGCCTGGGAGCTACCCAAGACCTACCTGGCGCCCGCGCACGTCGGCAGCGGGGCCT
ATGGAGCGGTGTGCTCGGCCATCGACAAGCGGACAGGGGAGAAGGTGGCCATCAAGAAGCTGAGCCGGCC
CTTCCAGTCGGAGATCTTTGCCAAGCGCGCTTACCGCGAGCTTCTGCTCTTGAAGCACATGCACCATGAG
AACGTCATTGGGCTTCTGGATGTCTTCACCCCTGCGTCTTCCCTTCGGAGCTTCCATGATTTCTACCTGG
TGATGCCCTTCATGCAGACAGACCTACAGAAGATCATGGGGATGGAATTCAGCGAGGATAAGGTCCAGTA
CTTGGTGTACCAGATGCTCAAAGGTCTAAAGTACATCCACTCCGCTGGCATCGTCCACAGGGACCTGAAA
CCGGGCAACCTGGCTGTGAATGAAGACTGTGAGCTGAAGATCCTGGACTTTGGGCTGGCCCGCCACACAG
ACACTGAGATGANNGGGCTATGTGGTGACCCGCTGGTACCGGGCCCCCGAGGTGATCCTCAGCTGGATGC
ATTACAACCAGACAGTCGACNTCTGGTCTGNTGGTTGCATC
